>Addgene plasmid #79451 | pDGE151 | depositor full sequence | sequence record 148616 | pDGE151 sequence 17192 bps
TTCCTGGCGTTTTCTTGTCGCGTGTTTTAGTCGCATAAAGTAGAATACTTGCGACTAGAACCGGAGACAT
TACGCCATGAACAAGAGCGCCGCCGCTGGCCTGCTGGGCTATGCCCGCGTCAGCACCGACGACCAGGACT
TGACCAACCAACGGGCCGAACTGCACGCGGCCGGCTGCACCAAGCTGTTTTCCGAGAAGATCACCGGCAC
CAGGCGCGACCGCCCGGAGCTGGCCAGGATGCTTGACCACCTACGCCCTGGCGACGTTGTGACAGTGACC
AGGCTAGACCGCCTGGCCCGCAGCACCCGCGACCTACTGGACATTGCCGAGCGCATCCAGGAGGCCGGCG
CGGGCCTGCGTAGCCTGGCAGAGCCGTGGGCCGACACCACCACGCCGGCCGGCCGCATGGTGTTGACCGT
GTTCGCCGGCATTGCCGAGTTCGAGCGTTCCCTAATCATCGACCGCACCCGGAGCGGGCGCGAGGCCGCC
AAGGCCCGAGGCGTGAAGTTTGGCCCCCGCCCTACCCTCACCCCGGCACAGATCGCGCACGCCCGCGAGC
TGATCGACCAGGAAGGCCGCACCGTGAAAGAGGCGGCTGCACTGCTTGGCGTGCATCGCTCGACCCTGTA
CCGCGCACTTGAGCGCAGCGAGGAAGTGACGCCCACCGAGGCCAGGCGGCGCGGTGCCTTCCGTGAGGAC
GCATTGACCGAGGCCGACGCCCTGGCGGCCGCCGAGAATGAACGCCAAGAGGAACAAGCATGAAACCGCA
CCAGGACGGCCAGGACGAACCGTTTTTCATTACCGAAGAGATCGAGGCGGAGATGATCGCGGCCGGGTAC
GTGTTCGAGCCGCCCGCGCACGTCTCAACCGTGCGGCTGCATGAAATCCTGGCCGGTTTGTCTGATGCCA
AGCTGGCGGCCTGGCCGGCCAGCTTGGCCGCTGAAGAAACCGAGCGCCGCCGTCTAAAAAGGTGATGTGT
ATTTGAGTAAAACAGCTTGCGTCATGCGGTCGCTGCGTATATGATGCGATGAGTAAATAAACAAATACGC
AAGGGGAACGCATGAAGGTTATCGCTGTACTTAACCAGAAAGGCGGGTCAGGCAAGACGACCATCGCAAC
CCATCTAGCCCGCGCCCTGCAACTCGCCGGGGCCGATGTTCTGTTAGTCGATTCCGATCCCCAGGGCAGT
GCCCGCGATTGGGCGGCCGTGCGGGAAGATCAACCGCTAACCGTTGTCGGCATCGACCGCCCGACGATTG
ACCGCGACGTGAAGGCCATCGGCCGGCGCGACTTCGTAGTGATCGACGGAGCGCCCCAGGCGGCGGACTT
GGCTGTGTCCGCGATCAAGGCAGCCGACTTCGTGCTGATTCCGGTGCAGCCAAGCCCTTACGACATATGG
GCCACCGCCGACCTGGTGGAGCTGGTTAAGCAGCGCATTGAGGTCACGGATGGAAGGCTACAAGCGGCCT
TTGTCGTGTCGCGGGCGATCAAAGGCACGCGCATCGGCGGTGAGGTTGCCGAGGCGCTGGCCGGGTACGA
GCTGCCCATTCTTGAGTCCCGTATCACGCAGCGCGTGAGCTACCCAGGCACTGCCGCCGCCGGCACAACC
GTTCTTGAATCAGAACCCGAGGGCGACGCTGCCCGCGAGGTCCAGGCGCTGGCCGCTGAAATTAAATCAA
AACTCATTTGAGTTAATGAGGTAAAGAGAAAATGAGCAAAAGCACAAACACGCTAAGTGCCGGCCGTCCG
AGCGCACGCAGCAGCAAGGCTGCAACGTTGGCCAGCCTGGCAGACACGCCAGCCATGAAGCGGGTCAACT
TTCAGTTGCCGGCGGAGGATCACACCAAGCTGAAGATGTACGCGGTACGCCAAGGCAAGACCATTACCGA
GCTGCTATCTGAATACATCGCGCAGCTACCAGAGTAAATGAGCAAATGAATAAATGAGTAGATGAATTTT
AGCGGCTAAAGGAGGCGGCATGGAAAATCAAGAACAACCAGGCACCGACGCCGTGGAATGCCCCATGTGT
GGAGGAACGGGCGGTTGGCCAGGCGTAAGCGGCTGGGTTGTCTGCCGGCCCTGCAATGGCACTGGAACCC
CCAAGCCCGAGGAATCGGCGTGACGGTCGCAAACCATCCGGCCCGGTACAAATCGGCGCGGCGCTGGGTG
ATGACCTGGTGGAGAAGTTGAAGGCCGCGCAGGCCGCCCAGCGGCAACGCATCGAGGCAGAAGCACGCCC
CGGTGAATCGTGGCAAGCGGCCGCTGATCGAATCCGCAAAGAATCCCGGCAACCGCCGGCAGCCGGTGCG
CCGTCGATTAGGAAGCCGCCCAAGGGCGACGAGCAACCAGATTTTTTCGTTCCGATGCTCTATGACGTGG
GCACCCGCGATAGTCGCAGCATCATGGACGTGGCCGTTTTCCGTCTGTCGAAGCGTGACCGACGAGCTGG
CGAGGTGATCCGCTACGAGCTTCCAGACGGGCACGTAGAGGTTTCCGCAGGGCCGGCCGGCATGGCCAGT
GTGTGGGATTACGACCTGGTACTGATGGCGGTTTCCCATCTAACCGAATCCATGAACCGATACCGGGAAG
GGAAGGGAGACAAGCCCGGCCGCGTGTTCCGTCCACACGTTGCGGACGTACTCAAGTTCTGCCGGCGAGC
CGATGGCGGAAAGCAGAAAGACGACCTGGTAGAAACCTGCATTCGGTTAAACACCACGCACGTTGCCATG
CAGCGTACGAAGAAGGCCAAGAACGGCCGCCTGGTGACGGTATCCGAGGGTGAAGCCTTGATTAGCCGCT
ACAAGATCGTAAAGAGCGAAACCGGGCGGCCGGAGTACATCGAGATCGAGCTAGCTGATTGGATGTACCG
CGAGATCACAGAAGGCAAGAACCCGGACGTGCTGACGGTTCACCCCGATTACTTTTTGATCGATCCCGGC
ATCGGCCGTTTTCTCTACCGCCTGGCACGCCGCGCCGCAGGCAAGGCAGAAGCCAGATGGTTGTTCAAGA
CGATCTACGAACGCAGTGGCAGCGCCGGAGAGTTCAAGAAGTTCTGTTTCACCGTGCGCAAGCTGATCGG
GTCAAATGACCTGCCGGAGTACGATTTGAAGGAGGAGGCGGGGCAGGCTGGCCCGATCCTAGTCATGCGC
TACCGCAACCTGATCGAGGGCGAAGCATCCGCCGGTTCCTAATGTACGGAGCAGATGCTAGGGCAAATTG
CCCTAGCAGGGGAAAAAGGTCGAAAAGGTGTCTTTCCTGTGGATAGCACGTACATTGGGAACCCAAAGCC
GTACATTGGGAACCGGAACCCGTACATTGGGAACCCAAAGCCGTACATTGGGAACCGGTCACACATGTAA
GTGACTGATATAAAAGAGAAAAAAGGCGATTTTTCCGCCTAAAACTCTTTAAAACTTATTAAAACTCTTA
AAACCCGCCTGGCCTGTGCATAACTGTCTGGCCAGCGCACAGCCGAAGAGCTGCAAAAAGCGCCTACCCT
TCGGTCGCTGCGCTCCCTACGCCCCGCCGCTTCGCGTCGGCCTATCGCGGCCGCTGGCCGCTCAAAAATG
GCTGGCCTACGGCCAGGCAATCTACCAGGGCGCGGACAAGCCGCGCCGTCGCCACTCGACCGCCGGCGCC
CACATCAAGGCACCCTGCCTCGCGCGTTTCGGTGATGACGGTGAAAACCTCTGACACATGCAGCTCCCGG
AGACGGTCACAGCTTGTCTGTAAGCGGATGCCGGGAGCAGACAAGCCCGTCAGGGCGCGTCAGCGGGTGT
TGGCGGGTGTCGGGGCGCAGCCATGACCCAGTCACGTAGCGATAGCGGAGTGTATACTGGCTTAACTATG
CGGCATCAGAGCAGATTGTACTGAGAGTGCACCATATGCGGTGTGAAATACCGCACAGATGCGTAAGGAG
AAAATACCGCATCAGGCGCTCTTCCGCTTCCTCGCTCACTGACTCGCTGCGCTCGGTCGTTCGGCTGCGG
CGAGCGGTATCAGCTCACTCAAAGGCGGTAATACGGTTATCCACAGAATCAGGGGATAACGCAGGAAAGA
ACATGTGAGCAAAAGGCCAGCAAAAGGCCAGGAACCGTAAAAAGGCCGCGTTGCTGGCGTTTTTCCATAG
GCTCCGCCCCCCTGACGAGCATCACAAAAATCGACGCTCAAGTCAGAGGTGGCGAAACCCGACAGGACTA
TAAAGATACCAGGCGTTTCCCCCTGGAAGCTCCCTCGTGCGCTCTCCTGTTCCGACCCTGCCGCTTACCG
GATACCTGTCCGCCTTTCTCCCTTCGGGAAGCGTGGCGCTTTCTCATAGCTCACGCTGTAGGTATCTCAG
TTCGGTGTAGGTCGTTCGCTCCAAGCTGGGCTGTGTGCACGAACCCCCCGTTCAGCCCGACCGCTGCGCC
TTATCCGGTAACTATCGTCTTGAGTCCAACCCGGTAAGACACGACTTATCGCCACTGGCAGCAGCCACTG
GTAACAGGATTAGCAGAGCGAGGTATGTAGGCGGTGCTACAGAGTTCTTGAAGTGGTGGCCTAACTACGG
CTACACTAGAAGGACAGTATTTGGTATCTGCGCTCTGCTGAAGCCAGTTACCTTCGGAAAAAGAGTTGGT
AGCTCTTGATCCGGCAAACAAACCACCGCTGGTAGCGGTGGTTTTTTTGTTTGCAAGCAGCAGATTACGC
GCAGAAAAAAAGGATCTCAAGAAGATCCTTTGATCTTTTCTACGGGGTCTGACGCTCAGTGGAACGAAAA
CTCACGTTAAGGGATTTTGGTCATGCATGATATATCTCCCAATTTGTGTAGGGCTTATTATGCACGCTTA
AAAATAATAAAAGCAGACTTGACCTGATAGTTTGGCTGTGAGCAATTATGTGCTTAGTGCATCTAATCGC
TTGAGTTAACGCCGGCGAAGCGGCGTCGGCTTGAACGAATTTCTAGCTAGACATTATTTGCCGACTACCT
TGGTGATCTCGCCTTTCACGTAGTGGACAAATTCTTCCAACTGATCTGCGCGCGAGGCCAAGCGATCTTC
TTCTTGTCCAAGATAAGCCTGTCTAGCTTCAAGTATGACGGGCTGATACTGGGCCGGCAGGCGCTCCATT
GCCCAGTCGGCAGCGACATCCTTCGGCGCGATTTTGCCGGTTACTGCGCTGTACCAAATGCGGGACAACG
TAAGCACTACATTTCGCTCATCGCCAGCCCAGTCGGGCGGCGAGTTCCATAGCGTTAAGGTTTCATTTAG
CGCCTCAAATAGATCCTGTTCAGGAACCGGATCAAAGAGTTCCTCCGCCGCTGGACCTACCAAGGCAACG
CTATGTTCTCTTGCTTTTGTCAGCAAGATAGCCAGATCAATGTCGATCGTGGCTGGCTCGAAGATACCTG
CAAGAATGTCATTGCGCTGCCATTCTCCAAATTGCAGTTCGCGCTTAGCTGGATAACGCCACGGAATGAT
GTCGTCGTGCACAACAATGGTGACTTCTACAGCGCGGAGAATCTCGCTCTCTCCAGGGGAAGCCGAAGTT
TCCAAAAGGTCGTTGATCAAAGCTCGCCGCGTTGTTTCATCAAGCCTTACGGTCACCGTAACCAGCAAAT
CAATATCACTGTGTGGCTTCAGGCCGCCATCCACTGCGGAGCCGTACAAATGTACGGCCAGCAACGTCGG
TTCGAGATGGCGCTCGATGACGCCAACTACCTCTGATAGTTGAGTCGATACTTCGGCGATCACCGCTTCC
CCCATGATGTTTAACTTTGTTTTAGGGCGACTGCCCTGCTGCGTAACATCGTTGCTGCTCCATAACATCA
AACATCGACCCACGGCGTAACGCGCTTGCTGCTTGGATGCCCGAGGCATAGACTGTACCCCAAAAAAACA
GTCATAACAAGCCATGAAAACCGCCACTGCGCCGTTACCACCGCTGCGTTCGGTCAAGGTTCTGGACCAG
TTGCGTGAGCGCATACGCTACTTGCATTACAGCTTACGAACCGAACAGGCTTATGTCCACTGGGTTCGTG
CCCGAATTGATCACAGGCAGCAACGCTCTGTCATCGTTACAATCAGCATGCTACCCTCCGCGAGATCATC
CGTGTTTAAAACCCGGCAGCTTAGTTGCCGTTCTTCCGAATAGCATCGGTAACATGAGCAAAGTCTGCCG
CCTTACAACGGCTCTCCCGCTGACGCCGTCCCGGACTGATGGGCTGCCTGTATCGAGTGGTGATTTTGTG
CCGAGCTGCCGGTCGGGGAGCTGTTGGCTGGCTGGTGGCAGGATATATTGTGGTGTAAACAAATTGACGC
TTAGACAACTTAATAACACATTGCGGATCCCTCGGTCACATGTGCATCCTCTCTGGGAGCGGAGAATTAA
GGGAGTCACGTTATGACCCCCGCCGATGACGCGGGACAAGCCGTTTTACGTTTGGAACTGACAGAACCGC
AACGTTGAAGGAGCCACTCAGCCGCGGGTTTCTGGAGTTTAATGAGCTAAGCACATACGTCAGAAACCAT
TATTGCGCGTTCAAAAGTCGCCTAAGGTCACTATCAGCTAGCAAATATTTCTTGTCAAAATGCTCCACTG
ACGTTCCATAAATTCCCCTCGGTATCCAATTAGAGTCTCATATTCACTCTCAATCCAAATAATCTGCACC
GGATCTGGATCGTTTCGCATGTCTCCTGAAAGAAGGCCTGCTGATATTAGAAGGGCTACTGAGGCTGATA
TGCCTGCTGTGTGCACTATTGTGAATCATTACATTGAGACTTCTACTGTGAATTTCAGGACTGAGCCTCA
AGAACCACAAGAGTGGACTGATGATCTTGTGAGGCTTAGAGAGAGGTATCCTTGGCTTGTTGCTGAAGTG
GATGGTGAAGTGGCTGGTATTGCTTATGCTGGTCCTTGGAAGGCTAGGAATGCTTACGATTGGACTGCTG
AGTCTACTGTTTACGTGTCTCCTAGGCATCAAAGAACTGGTCTTGGATCTACTCTTTACACTCATCTTTT
GAAGTCTTTGGAGGCTCAGGGTTTCAAGTCTGTGGTTGCTGTGATTGGACTTCCTAATGATCCTTCTGTG
AGGATGCATGAGGCTCTTGGTTATGCTCCTAGGGGAATGCTTAGAGCTGCTGGTTTCAAACATGGAAATT
GGCATGATGTGGGATTCTGGCAGCTTGATTTCTCTCTTCCTGTTCCTCCTAGACCTGTTCTTCCTGTGAC
TGAGATTTGAGCGGGACTCTGGATCTAGAGTCAAGCAGATCGTTCAAACATTTGGCAATAAAGTTTCTTA
AGATTGAATCCTGTTGCCGGTCTTGCGATGATTATCATATAATTTCTGTTGAATTACGTTAAGCATGTAA
TAATTAACATGTAATGCATGACGTTATTTATGAGATGGGTTTTTATGATTAGAGTCCCGCAATTATACAT
TTAATACGCGATAGAAAACAAAATATAGCGCGCAAACTAGGATAAATTATCGCGCGCGGTGTCATCTATG
TTACTAGATCGACGCTTGCTGAATTGGAGCGCTCCATGGGAATTCGTAAAGCGACTAAATGGAGCAACCT
ACTGTTTTTGAAGTTTGGGTTGCCATGTAATCACTTGCAATAAATATATGTACTAATGACTGCATCGGCT
TGCGTGTCTAAATTTGTAGCTTATTGAAAACTTTTTGTGGTTAAAGACGAATCCAGTTAACTAACATAAG
TTTAACAAAACAAGACCTTTTCCATATATAGACCACCGTTACCAACTTACAAAGAAGCCAAATAAAGTAC
AACACAACACTTGCAAGTTACAAAAAGAGAGGAAAAAAAACATGGTACCATTTGACAACATATAGAAACA
CACATAAACATTACTTATAACAAAAAGATTCAAACTCGGCTTTTATTATCTCCCCCTGATCAAATTCTAA
ACACTTTATTCCTCATAAACTAACTCCCCGACATTGGAGTTATTGGACTATGACGATGACATCAGTGGGG
TAAGCTCACTTGTGCCCCAGTTTGCTAGGGAGGTCGCAGTATCTGGCCACAGCCACCTCGTGCTGCTCGA
CGTAGGTTTCTTTGTCGGCCTCCTTGATTCTTTCCAGTCTGTGGTCCACATAGTAGACGCCGGGCATCTT
GAGGTTCTTAGCGGGTTTCTTGGATCTGTATGTGGTCTTGAAGTTGCAGATCAGGTGGCCCCCGCCCACG
AGCTTCAGGGCCATGTCGCTTCTGCCTTCCAGGCCGCCGTCAGCGGGGTACAGCATCTCGGTGTTGGCCT
CCCAGCCGAGTGTTTTCTTCTGCATCACAGGGCCGTTGGATGGGAAGTTCACCCCTCTGATCTTGACGTT
GTAGATGAGGCAGCCGTCCTGGAGGCTGGTGTCCTGGGTAGCGGTCAGCACGCCCCCATCTTCGTATGTG
GTGACTCTCTCCCATGTGAAGCCCTCAGGGAAGGACTGCTTAAAGAAGTCGGGGATGCCCTGGGTGTGGT
TGATGAAGGTTCTGCTGCCGTACATGAAGCTGGTAGCCAGGATGTCGAAGGCGAAGGGGAGAGGGCCGCC
CTCGACCACCTTGATTCTCATGGTCTGGGTGCCCTCGTAGGGCTTGCCTTCGCCCTCGGATGTGCACTTG
AAGTGGTGGTTGTTCACGGTGCCCTCCATGTACAGCTTCATGTGCATGTTCTCCTTAATCAGCTCGCTCA
TAGTAGTGTGCTGGCCACCACGAGTACGGTCACGGTCATGTTCCCCACCAGTATGTTGCTGTCCGTAGTA
CTGAGCTCTGTCTTTCAGATCCTGAGCTTTGCTTCCCAACTTCATCCTTGCACTGTCCAACTTGTCTGAT
CCCTGTGGGTGCTCTCCCGTTGCGTACCTATTCACAATCAATAGGTATCATACCAAGCATTTTACCTATA
TAGATGATATACACAGACACATTCAAGCTAGCTAGGTCAAATTTCGTATTTAGTTAACCAAATGTTCCCT
AGAATTTGCAATTTCTTATTGTTACATTTGTTATTCGACCAAAAAAATTGATCCAAAGCTACTGGCTCAA
CACATGCATGCACATATTGCACAAAATTATGAAGTAAGATGATAAATGTGTGCTTACTTGTAAATCCAAG
AGAAAACGGTTATAGCGGCAATGCCAAACCCTCCAGAGGAAAGAAAACCGGTGATGAGGAGTGCAACTGT
GATGAGAGCCGGGACAAGGATTGGGCTGAAGATAACGAGCAGAGGTGTTGCAACAGTCAAAGCTATGACA
GTTCCAACAAGGGTAAGGCTGGAGAGAACAAGGAGGGAACCACCAGCTGTGACAGCAGTTGCAGCTTTAG
CAATCTGCCTAGACTTGGAGTAGTCAGATCCTCGTCCGGACATCTGGTACTGGTCACGATCTCGGCCCAT
CATCGGGTACTGATCTCTGCCGATGATATCGTGATGGGTTCCTCTAGCTGTATCCGCCATTTTTTTGTTC
TTGTTTACTAGAGAGAATGAGATTTTGAATGAGAGATTGATCAAAAAGATGTGTATATATTTTGGAAGAG
GTAGGAGTGTTTGTTAGATATATTAAGAAAGGAGACGAGAAGTCACGTGTCAATGGAGACATCATGCAAT
TGTAGGCCACGTGTTAATGGCGTCACCATGCAGCCGCTGCATGTGTTAACGAGAGGAGTCTATTCAAAGA
CACGTTTGTTTTTTGCCTAGCTCAGAATGTGGCGTTGGCATCGAACCGAAACATAAAACGCAAAACGAAC
CTTTGGGCTCGTCAGTATGGGTTTGGGCCTTCAATAGATTCCTTCTATACGGCCCACATATCCACTATTG
GCAACAAAATTAGAAAAATTTAGGATTTAGTTTTAAAATTTGTTCCGCGACATTCTAGAACTCCGAGCTC
GAATTCTAGTAGCGGTCCTGCTGAGCCTCGACATGTTGTCGCAAAATTCGCCCTGGACCCGCCCAACGAT
TTGTCGTCACTGTCAAGGTTTGACCTGCACTTCATTTGGGGCCCACATACACCAAAAAAATGCTGCATAA
TTCTCGGGGCAGCAAGTCGGTTACCCGGCCGCCGTGCTGGACCGGGTTGAATGGTGCCCGTAACTTTCGG
TAGAGCGGACGGCCAATACTCAACTTCAAGGAATCTCACCCATGCGCGCCGGCGGGGAACCGGAGTTCCC
TTCAGTGAGCGTTATTAGTTCGCCGCTCGGTGTGTCGTAGATACTAGCCCCTGGGGCACTTTTGAAATTT
GAATAAGATTTATGTAATCAGTCTTTTAGGTTTGACCGGTTCTGCCGCTTTTTTTAAAATTGGATTTGTA
ATAATAAAACGCAATTGTTTGTTATTGTGGCGCTCTATCATAGATGTCGCTATAAACCTATTCAGCACAA
TATATTGTTTTCATTTTAATATTGTACATATAAGTAGTAGGGTACAATCAGTAAATTGAACGGAGAATAT
TATTCATAAAAATACGATAGTAACGGGTGATATATTCATTAGAATGAACCGAAACCGGCGGTAAGGATCT
GAGCTACACATGCTCAGGTTTTTTACAACGTGCACAACAGAATTGAAAGCAAATATCATGCGATCATAGG
CTTCTCGCATATCTCATTAAAGCAGGACAAGCTCACACCTTCCTCTTCTTCTTGGGGTCAGCCCTGCTGT
CTCCACCGAGCTGAGAGAGGTCGATTCTTGTTTCATAGAGCCCCGTAATTGACTGATGAATCAGTGTGGC
GTCCAGGACCTCCTTTGTAGAGGTGTACCGCTTTCTGTCTATGGTGGTGTCGAAGTACTTGAAGGCTGCA
GGCGCGCCCAAGTTGGTCAGAGTAAACAAGTGGATAATGTTTTCTGCCTGCTCCCTGATGGGCTTATCCC
TGTGCTTATTGTAAGCAGAAAGCACCTTATCGAGGTTAGCGTCGGCGAGGATCACTCTTTTGGAGAATTC
GCTTATTTGCTCGATGATCTCATCAAGGTAGTGTTTGTGTTGTTCCACGAACAGCTGCTTCTGCTCATTA
TCTTCGGGAGATCCTTTGAGCTTTTCATAGTGGCTGGCCAGATACAAGAAATTAACGTATTTAGAGGGCA
GTGCCAGCTCGTTACCTTTCTGCAGCTCGCCCGCACTAGCGAGCATTCGTTTCCGGCCGTTTTCAAGCTC
AAAGAGAGAGTACTTGGGAAGCTTAATGATGAGGTCTTTTTTGACCTCTTTATATCCTTTCGCCTCGAGA
AAGTCGATGGGGTTTTTTTCGAAGCTTGATCGCTCCATGATTGTGATGCCCAGCAGTTCCTTGACGCTTT
TGAGTTTTTTAGACTTCCCTTTCTCCACTTTGGCCACAACCAGTACACTGTAAGCGACTGTAGGAGAATC
GAATCCGCCGTATTTCTTGGGGTCCCAATCTTTTTTGCGTGCGATCAGCTTGTCGCTGTTCCTTTTCGGG
AGGATACTTTCCTTGGAGAAGCCTCCGGTCTGTACTTCGGTCTTTTTAACGATGTTCACCTGCGGCATGG
ACAGGACCTTCCGGACTGTCGCGAAATCCCTACCCTTGTCCCACACGATTTCTCCTGTTTCTCCGTTTGT
TTCGATAAGTGGTCGCTTCCGAATCTCTCCATTGGCCAGTGTAATCTCGGTCTTGAAAAAATTCATAATA
TTGCTGTAAAAGAAGTACTTAGCGGTGGCCTTGCCTATTTCCTGCTCAGACTTTGCGATCATTTTCCTAA
CATCGTACACTTTATAGTCTCCGTAAACAAATTCAGATTCAAGCTTGGGATATTTTTTGATAAGTGCAGT
GCCTACCACTGCATTCAGGTAGGCATCATGCGCATGGTGGTAATTGTTGATCTCTCTCACCTTATAAAAC
TGAAAGTCCTTTCTGAAATCTGAAACCAGCTTAGACTTCAGAGTAATAACTTTCACCTCTCGAATCAGTT
TGTCATTTTCATCGTACTTGGTGTTCATGCGTGAATCGAGAATTTGGGCCACGTGCTTGGTGATCTGGCG
TGTCTCAACAAGCTGCCTTTTGATGAAGCCGGCTTTATCCAACTCAGACAGGCCACCTCGTTCAGCCTTA
GTCAGATTATCGAACTTCCGTTGTGTGATCAGTTTGGCGTTCAGCAGCTGCCGCCAATAATTTTTCATTT
TCTTGACAACTTCTTCTGAGGGGACGTTATCACTCTTCCCTCTATTTTTATCGGATCTTGTCAACACTTT
ATTATCAATAGAATCATCTTTGAGAAAAGACTGGGGCACGATATGATCCACGTCGTAGTCGGAGAGCCGA
TTGATGTCCAGTTCCTGATCCACGTACATGTCCCTGCCGTTCTGCAGGTAGTACAGGTAGAGCTTCTCAT
TCTGAAGCTGGGTGTTTTCAACTGGGTGTTCCTTAAGGATTTGGGACCCCAGTTCTTTTATACCCTCTTC
AATCCTCTTCATCCTTTCCCTACTGTTCTTCTGTCCCTTCTGGGTAGTTTGGTTCTCTCGGGCCATCTCG
ATAACGATATTCTCGGGCTTATGCCTTCCCATTACTTTGACGAGTTCATCCACGACCTTAACGGTCTGCA
GTATTCCCTTTTTGATAGCTGGGCTACCTGCAAGATTAGCGATGTGCTCGTGGAGACTGTCCCCCTGGCC
AGAAACTTGTGCTTTCTGGATGTCCTCCTTAAAGGTGAGAGAGTCATCATGGATCAACTGCATGAAGTTC
CGGTTGGCAAATCCATCGGACTTAAGAAAATCCAGGATTGTCTTTCCACTCTGCTTGTCTCGGATCCCAT
TGATCAGTTTTCTTGACAGCCGCCCCCATCCTGTATATCGGCGCCTCTTGAGCTGTTTCATGACTTTGTC
GTCGAAGAGATGAGCGTAAGTTTTCAAGCGTTCTTCAATCATCTCCCTATCTTCAAACAACGTAAGGGTG
AGGACAATGTCCTCAAGAATGTCCTCGTTCTCCTCATTGTCCAGGAAGTCCTTGTCTTTAATGATTTTCA
GGAGATCGTGATACGTTCCCAGGGATGCGTTGAAGCGATCCTCCACTCCGCTGATTTCAACAGAGTCGAA
ACATTCAATCTTTTTGAAATAATCTTCTTTGAGCTGTTTCACGGTAACTTTCCGGTTCGTCTTGAAGAGG
AGGTCCACGATAGCTTTCTTCTGCTCTCCAGACAGGAATGCTGGCTTTCTCATCCCTTCTGTGACGTATT
TGACCTTGGTGAGCTCGTTATAAACTGTGAAGTACTCGTACAGCAGAGAGTGTTTAGGAAGCACCTTTTC
GTTAGGCAGATTTTTATCAAAGTTAGTCATCCTTTCGATGAAGGACTGGGCAGAGGCCCCCTTATCCACG
ACTTCCTCGAAGTTCCAGGGAGTGATAGTCTCTTCTGATTTGCGAGTCATCCACGCGAATCTGGAATTTC
CCCGGGCGAGGGGGCCTACATAGTAGGGTATCCGAAATGTGAGGATTTTCTCAATCTTTTCCCTGTTATC
TTTCAAAAAGGGGTAGAAATCCTCTTGCCGCCTGAGGATAGCGTGCAGTTCGCCCAGGTGAATCTGGTGG
GGGATGCTTCCATTGTCGAAAGTGCGCTGTTTGCGCAACAGATCTTCTCTGTTAAGCTTTACCAGCAGCT
CCTCGGTGCCGTCCATTTTTTCCAAGATGGGCTTAATAAATTTGTAAAATTCCTCCTGGCTTGCTCCGCC
GTCAATGTATCCGGCGTAGCCATTTTTAGACTGATCGAAGAAAATTTCCTTGTACTTCTCAGGCAGTTGC
TGTCTGACAAGGGCCTTCAGCAAAGTCAAGTCTTGGTGGTGCTCATCATAGCGCTTGATCATACTAGCGC
TCAGCGGAGCTTTGGTGATCTCCGTGTTCACTCGCAGAATATCACTCAGCAGAATGGCGTCTGACAGGTT
CTTTGCCGCCAAAAAAAGGTCTGCGTACTGGTCGCCGATCTGGGCCAGCAGATTGTCGAGATCATCATCG
TAGGTGTCTTTGCTCAGTTGAAGCTTGGCATCTTCGGCCAGGTCGAAGTTAGATTTAAAGTTGGGGGTCA
GCCCGAGTGACAGGGCGATAAGATTACCAAACAGGCCGTTCTTCTTCTCCCCAGGGAGCTGTGCGATGAG
GTTTTCGAGCCGCCGGGATTTGGACAGCCTAGCGCTCAGGATTGCTTTGGCGTCAACTCCGGATGCGTTG
ATCGGGTTCTCTTCGAAAAGCTGATTGTAAGTCTGAACCAGTTGGATAAAGAGTTTGTCGACATCGCTGT
TGTCTGGGTTCAGGTCCCCCTCGATGAGGAAGTGTCCCCGAAATTTGATCATATGCGCCAGCGCGAGATA
GATCAACCGCAAGTCAGCCTTATCAGTACTGTCTACAAGCTTCTTCCTCAGATGATATATGGTTGGGTAC
TTTTCATGGTACGCCACCTCGTCCACGATATTGCCAAAGATTGGGTGGCGCTCGTGCTTTTTATCCTCCT
CCACCAAAAAGGACTCCTCCAGCCTATGGAAGAAAGAGTCATCCACCTTAGCCATCTCATTACTAAAGAT
CTCCTGCAGGTAGCAGATCCGATTCTTTCTGCGGGTATATCTGCGCCGTGCTGTTCTTTTGAGCCGCGTG
GCTTCGGCCGTCTCCCCGGAGTCGAACAGGAGGGCGCCAATGAGGTTCTTCTTTATGCTGTGGCGATCGG
TATTGCCCAGAACTTTGAATTTTTTGCTCGGCACCTTGTACTCGTCCGTAATGACGGCCCAGCCGACGCT
GTTTGTGCCGATATCGAGCCCAATGGAGTACTTCTTGTCCATTTTTACAAATCCGGTCAATTTGGTGGTT
TGGTGAAGCTGAGTAACTGATTTAGGTTTAAGAACCCAGATTAAGAAATGGAGATGGCGGGAAAATCGAC
ACGATTTTGGCGCTATCCATTTGCCAAATCCGAATCCAACAAACAAACGGGTTCTCTTAATGGGCCTTAC
TCCTCTTTAATAAAGCCCAAAAACAAAAACAAAAAAGAAGCAATTATGAGACATCTATTTGAACGAGATC
AAGCATCAGAGAGTTGTAGGAGCTACCTCGGTCTGTGAAGTAATTGCTGATGGAGTCCACCAAGTGTAGA
ATCTAGCTAAATACAGTAAAAGAATCAAAGTTTCAGCCTGAGTTCTAAGTTACTGATATTTACCGATTCG
AAAGTCTAAACTATTGCTGAAACTACTAATAAGTTCATATCCAAAATCATTGTTCTCTATGATAAAGCCC
AATTGAAAGAGAAAAGAAAAAAAAACAATGATGAGAGATGATGTGTTGCCGACCACCTAAAACCACTTTA
ACAAAAGCAAAAGCCAAGTAAAGGTTACATTCTCTGCAACTTTTTTGTCATAATAAAAACTAAACATCTA
TTAACTCCAAGCTTGAATTCTTGCAGAGACCGAGACGTTGATCGGCACGTAAGAGGTTCCAACTTTCACC
ATAATGAAATAAGATCACTACCGGGCGTATTTTTTGAGTTATCGAGATTTTCAGGAGCTAAGGAAGCTAA
AATGGAGAAAAAAATCACTGGATATACCACCGTTGATATATCCCAATGGCATCGTAAAGAACATTTTGAG
GCATTTCAGTCAGTTGCTCAATGTACCTATAACCAGACCGTTCAGCTGGATATTACGGCCTTTTTAAAGA
CCGTAAAGAAAAATAAGCACAAGTTTTATCCGGCCTTTATTCACATTCTTGCCCGCCTGATGAATGCTCA
TCCGGAATTCCGTATGGCAATGAAAGACGGTGAGCTGGTGATATGGGATAGTGTTCACCCTTGTTACACC
GTTTTCCATGAGCAAACTGAAACGTTTTCATCGCTCTGGAGTGAATACCACGACGATTTCCGGCAGTTTC
TACACATATATTCGCAAGATGTGGCGTGTTACGGTGAAAACCTGGCCTATTTCCCTAAAGGGTTTATTGA
GAATATGTTTTTCGTCTCAGCCAATCCCTGGGTGAGTTTCACCAGTTTTGATTTAAACGTGGCCAATATG
GACAACTTCTTCGCCCCCGTTTTCACCATGGGCAAATATTATACGCAAGGCGACAAGGTGCTGATGCCGC
TGGCGATTCAGGTTCATCATGCCGTCTGTGATGGCTTCCATGTCGGCAGAATGCTTAATGAATTACAACA
GTACTGCGATGAGTGGCAGGGCGGGGCGTAATCGCGTGGATCCGGCTTACTAAAAGCCAGATAACAGTAT
GCGTATTTGCGCGCTGATTTTTGCGGTATAAGAATATATACTGATATGTATACCCGAAGTATGTCAAAAA
GAGGTATGCTATGAAGCAGCGTATTACAGTGACAGTTGACAGCGACAGCTATCAGTTGCTCAAGGCATAT
ATGATGTCAATATCTCCGGTCTGGTAAGCACAACCATGCAGAATGAAGCCCGTCGTCTGCGTGCCGAACG
CTGGAAAGCGGAAAATCAGGAAGGGATGGCTGAGGTCGCCCGGTTTATTGAAATGAACGGCTCTTTTGCT
GACGAGAACAGGGGCTGGTGAAATGCAGTTTAAGGTTTACACCTATAAAAGAGAGAGCCGTTATCGTCTG
TTTGTGGATGTACAGAGTGATATTATTGACACGCCCGGGCGACGGATGGTGATCCCCCTGGCCAGTGCAC
GTCTGCTGTCAGATAAAGTCTCCCGTGAACTTTACCCGGTGGTGCATATCGGGGATGAAAGCTGGCGCAT
GATGACCACCGATATGGCCAGTGTGCCGGTTTCCGTTATCGGGGAAGAAGTGGCTGATCTCAGCCACCGC
GAAAATGACATCAAAAACGCCATTAACCTGATGTTCTGGGGAATATAAATGTCAGGCTCCCTTATACACA
GCCAGTCGGTCTCAGCTTCTGCAGGCATGCGACGTCGAGCTTAGCTTGAGCTTGGATCAGATTGTCGTTT
CCCGCCTTCAGTTTAAACTATCAGTGTTTGACAGGATATATTGGCGGGTAAACCTAAGAGAAAAGAGCGT
TTATTAGAATAATCGGATATTTAAAAGGGCGTGAAAAGGTTTATCCGTTCGTCCATTTGTATGTGCATGC
CAACCACAGGGTTCCCCTCGGGATCAAAGTACTTTAAAGTACTTTAAAGTACTTTAAAGTACTTTGATCC
AACCCCTCCGCTGCTATAGTGCAGTCGGCTTCTGACGTTCAGTGCAGCCGTGTTCTGAAAACGACATGTC
GCACAAGTCCTAAGTTACGCGACAGGCTGCCGCCCTGCCCTT
Features (pLannotate 1.2.2; 24 found; start..end, strand, type, name):
    101..502     +  CDS            Y4CG_SINFN (fragment): Protein inferred from homology: Swiss-Prot protein existence level 3. From Sinorhizobium fredii (strain NBRC 101917 / NGR234).
   1062..1691    +  CDS            pVS1 StaA: stability protein from the Pseudomonas plasmid pVS1 (Heeb et al., 2000)
   2124..3192    +  CDS            pVS1 RepA (fragment): replication protein from the Pseudomonas plasmid pVS1 (Heeb et al., 2000)
   3258..3452    +  rep_origin     pVS1 oriV: origin of replication for the Pseudomonas plasmid pVS1 (Heeb et al., 2000)
   3655..3694    +  CDS            rop (fragment): Rop protein, which maintains plasmids at low copy number; rop
   3796..3936    +  misc_feature   bom: basis of mobility region from pBR322
   4122..4710    -  rep_origin     ori: high-copy-number ColE1/pMB1/pBR322/pUC origin of replication
   4954..5741    -  CDS            SmR (fragment): aminoglycoside adenylyltransferase (Murphy, 1985); aadA; confers resistance to spectinomycin and streptomycin
   5752..5808    -  CDS            GmR (fragment): gentamycin acetyltransferase; aacC1; confers resistance to gentamycin
   5984..6007    -  promoter       Pc promoter (fragment): intI1 (promoter lies within the coding sequence); class 1 integron promoter
   6266..6290    +  misc_feature   LB T-DNA repeat: left border repeat from nopaline C58 T-DNA
   6466..6648    +  promoter       NOS promoter: nopaline synthase promoter NOS promoter
   6669..7217    +  CDS            bar: PAT_STRHY - Experimental evidence at protein level: Swiss-Prot protein existence level 1. Inactivates phosphinothricin (PPT) by transfer of an acetyl group from acetyl CoA. Can also acetylate demethylphosphinothricin but not PTT or glutamate. This enzyme is an effector of phosphinothricin tripeptide (PTT or bialaphos) resistance. From Streptomyces hygroscopicus. Introduced by genetic manipulation and expressed in glufosinate-tolerant maize by Dekalb Genetics.
   7248..7500    +  terminator     NOS terminator: nopaline synthase terminator and poly(A) signal
   7989..8681    -  CDS            TagRFP: TagRFP is a basic (constitutively fluorescent) red fluorescent protein published in 2007, derived from Entacmaea quadricolor. It has very low acid sensitivity.
   8682..9398    -  CDS            OLEO2_BRANA: Experimental evidence at protein level: Swiss-Prot protein existence level 1. May have a structural role to stabilize the lipid body during desiccation of the seed by preventing coalescence of the oil. Probably interacts with both lipid and phospholipid moieties of lipid bodies. May also provide recognition signals for specific lipase anchorage in lipolysis during seedling growth. From Brassica napus (Rape).
   9888..10595   -  terminator     OCS terminator: octopine synthase terminator
  10639..14742   -  CDS            cas9: CAS9_STRP1 - Also known as csn1 From Streptococcus pyogenes serotype M1.
  15195..15213   -  terminator     PGK1 terminator (fragment): S. cerevisae PGK1; transcription terminator for 3-phosphoglycerate kinase gene
  15369..15471   +  promoter       cat promoter: promoter of the E. coli cat gene encoding chloramphenicol acetyltransferase
  15472..16131   +  CDS            CmR: chloramphenicol acetyltransferase; cat; confers resistance to chloramphenicol
  16310..16468   +  CDS            ccdA (fragment): CCDA_ECO57 - Also known as H, letA. Experimental evidence at protein level: Swiss-Prot protein existence level 1. Antitoxin component of a type II toxin-antitoxin (TA) system which inhibits the post-segregational killing (PSK) of plasmid-free cells, also referred to as a plasmid addiction system. Binds to and blocks the activity of CcdB; will also remove bound CcdB protein from the CcdB-GyrA complex by forming a CcdA-CcdB complex, a process termed rejuvenation. Functions as a transcriptional corepressor for the ccdAB operon, repression also requires CcdB (By similarity). From Escherichia coli
  16473..16775   +  CDS            ccdB: CCDB_ECOLI - Also known as G, letB, letD. Experimental evidence at protein level: Swiss-Prot protein existence level 1. Toxic component of a type II toxin-antitoxin (TA) system, functioning in plasmid maintainence. Responsible for the post- segregational killing (PSK) of plasmid-free cells, also referred to as a plasmid addiction system. Half-life of over 2 hours. Cell killing by CcdB is accompanied by filamentation, defects in chromosome and plasmid segregation, defects in cell division, formation of anucleate cells, decreased DNA synthesis and plasmid loss. Interferes with the activity of DN
  16899..16923   +  misc_feature   RB T-DNA repeat: right border repeat from nopaline C58 T-DNA
