[The description below was written by a language model from this plasmid's Addgene catalogue record and pLannotate feature annotations shown in this document.]
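Description:
pDGE151 is a 17.2 kb binary T-DNA vector for CRISPR/Cas9 genome editing in plants, built on the pJOG292 backbone and serving as a recipient plasmid for multiplexed guide RNA assembly. The backbone carries the pVS1 replication and stability functions (oriV, RepA, StaA), which typically support maintenance in Agrobacterium. It also has a high-copy ColE1/pUC-type origin with a bom site for E. coli, and an aadA gene conferring spectinomycin resistance. Because the plasmid still contains a ccdB counter-selection cassette, it is propagated in a ccdB-tolerant strain under combined chloramphenicol and spectinomycin selection.

Four modules lie between the nopaline-type left and right border repeats. A NOS promoter–bar–NOS terminator unit provides phosphinothricin (BASTA) resistance for selecting transgenic plants. A FAST marker, consisting of an oleosin coding sequence fused to TagRFP, labels seed oil bodies with red fluorescence, so transgenic seeds can be identified visually, as can non-transgenic segregants. Streptococcus pyogenes Cas9 is followed by the OCS terminator. According to the catalogue entry it is driven by the ICU2 promoter, although that promoter is not annotated in the feature table. Next to the right border sits the recorded insert, a cassette of the cat promoter, chloramphenicol resistance gene and ccdB (with a ccdA fragment), from which an internal BsaI site was removed. The removal of that site suggests that the cassette is replaced by guide RNA expression units through BsaI-based Golden Gate cloning, although the record does not state this mechanism. Loss of ccdB would then allow recombinants to grow in standard strains. The associated toolkit was developed for generating chromosomal deletions in dicotyledonous plants.
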