Addgene plasmid #79451: pDGE151
Purpose: recipient plasmid [multiplexing]; pICU2:Cas9, FAST, BASTA
Depositing lab: Johannes Stuttmann. Depositing organization: Martin-Luther-Universitaet Halle-Wittenberg, Faculty of Medicine. Publication: Generation of chromosomal deletions in dicotyledonous plants employing a user-friendly genome editing toolkit. Ordon J, Gantner J, Kemna J, Schwalgun L, Reschke M, Streubel J, Boch J, Stuttmann J. Plant J. 2016 Aug 31. doi: 10.1111/tpj.13319. PubMed 27579989.
Backbone
  Vector backbone: pJOG292
  Vector type: Plant Expression, CRISPR
Growth in bacteria
  Bacterial resistance: Chloramphenicol and Spectinomycin, 25 & 50 μg/mL
  Growth temperature: 37°C
  Growth strain: ccdB Survival
  Copy number: High Copy
Gene/Insert
  Gene/Insert name: ccdB
  Insert size (bp): 1498
  Mutation: BsaI site eliminated
  Entrez Gene: ccdB(letD) (a.k.a. D616_p97105, Fpla045)
Terms and licenses: Academic/Nonprofit Terms; Industry Terms: Not Available to Industry
How to cite: pDGE151 was a gift from Johannes Stuttmann (Addgene plasmid # 79451 ; http://n2t.net/addgene:79451 ; RRID:Addgene_79451)
