>Addgene plasmid #79451 | pDGE151 | addgene partial sequence | sequence record 154388 | NOS-F 5'-GCGTTCAAAAGTCGCCTAAG-3'
TATTTCTTGTCAAAATGCTCCACTGACGTTCCATAAATTCCCCTCGGTATCCAATTAGAGTCTCATATTC
ACTCTCAATCCAAATAATCTGCACCGGATCTGGATCGTTTCGCATGTCTCCTGAAAGAAGGCCTGCTGAT
ATTAGAAGGGCTACTGAGGCTGATATGCCTGCTGTGTGCACTATTGTGAATCATTACATTGAGACTTCTA
CTGTGAATTTCAGGACTGAGCCTCAAGAACCACAAGAGTGGACTGATGATCTTGTGAGGCTTAGAGAGAG
GTATCCTTGGCTTGTTGCTGAAGTGGATGGTGAAGTGGCTGGTATTGCTTATGCTGGTCCTTGGAAGGCT
AGGAATGCTTACGATTGGACTGCTGAGTCTACTGTTTACGTGTCTCCTAGGCATCAAAGAACTGGTCTTG
GATCTACTCTTTACACTCATCTTTTGAAGTCTTTGGAGGCTCAGGGTTTCAAGTCTGTGGTTGCTGTGAT
TGGACTTCCTAATGATCCTTCTGTGAGGATGCATGAGGCTCTTGGTTATGCTCCTAGGGGAATGCTTAGA
GCTGCTGGTTTCAAACATGGAAATTGGCATGATGTGGGATTCTGGCAGCTTGATTTCTCTCTTCCTGTTC
CTCCTAGACCTGTTCTTCCTGTGACTGAGATTTGAGCGGGACTCTGGATCTAGAGTCAAGCAGATCGTTC
AAACATTTGGCAATAAAGTTTCTTAAGATTGAATCCTGTTGCCGGTCTTGCGATGATTATCATATAATTT
CTGTTGAATTACGTTAAGCATGTAATAATTAACATGTAATGCATGACGTTATTTATGAGATGGGTTTTTA
TGATTAGAGTCCCGCAATTATACATTTAATACGCGATAGAAAACAAAATATAGCGCGCAAACTAGGATAA
ATTATCGCGCGCGGTGTCATCTATGTTACTAGA
