>Addgene plasmid #79451 | pDGE151 | addgene partial sequence | sequence record 154396 | CAT-R 5'-GCAACTGACTGAAATGCCTC-3'
GCCATTGGGATATATCAACGGTGGTATATCCAGTGATTTTTTTCTCCATTTTAGCTTCCTTAGCTCCTGA
AAATCTCGATAACTCAAAAAATACGCCCGGTAGTGATCTTATTTCATTATGGTGAAAGTTGGAACCTCTT
ACGTGCCGATCAACGTCTCGGTCTCTGCAAGAATTCAAGCTTGGAGTTAATAGATGTTTAGTTTTTATTA
TGACAAAAAAGTTGCAGAGAATGTAACCTTTACTTGGCTTTTGCTTTTGTTAAAGTGGTTTTAGGTGGTC
GGCAACACATCATCTCTCATCATTGTTTTTTTTTCTTTTCTCTTTCAATTGGGCTTTATCATAGAGAACA
ATGATTTTGGATATGAACTTATTAGTAGTTTCAGCAATAGTTTAGACTTTCGAATCGGTAAATATCAGTA
ACTTAGAACTCAGGCTGAAACTTTGATTCTTTTACTGTATTTAGCTAGATTCTACACTTGGTGGACTCCA
TCAGCAATTACTTCACAGACCGAGGTAGCTCCTACAACTCTCTGATGCTTGATCTCGTTCAAATAGATGT
CTCATAATTGCTTCTTTTTTGTTTTTGTTTTTGGGCTTTATTAAAGAGGAGTAAGGCCCATTAAGAGAAC
CCGTTTGTTTGTTGGATTCGGATTTGGCAAATGGATAGCGCCAAAATCGTGTCGATTTTCCCGCCATCTC
CATTTCTTAATCTGGGTTCTTAAACCTAAATCAGTTACTCAGCTTCACCAAACCACCAAATTGACCGGAT
TTGTAAAAATGGACAAGAAGTACTCCATTGGGCTCGATATCGGCACAAACAGCGTCGGCTGGGCCGTCAT
TACGGACGAGTACAAGGTGCCGAGCAAAAAATTCAAAGTTCTGGGCAATACCGATCGCCACAGCATAAAG
AAGAACCTCATTGGCGCCCTCCTGTTCGACTCCGGGGAGACGGCCGAAGCCACGCGGCTCAAAAGAACAG
C
